>Addgene plasmid #108512 | pAJM.711 | addgene full sequence | sequence record 210281 | Addgene NGS Result
CTGTCACCGGATGTGCTTTCCGGTCTGATGAGTCCGTGAGGACGAAACAGCCTCTACAAATAATTTTGTT
TAATACTAGAGAAAGAGGGGAAATACTAGATGGTGAGCAAGGGCGAGGAGCTGTTCACCGGGGTGGTGCC
CATCCTGGTCGAGCTGGACGGCGACGTAAACGGCCACAAGTTCAGCGTGTCCGGCGAGGGCGAGGGCGAT
GCCACCTACGGCAAGCTGACCCTGAAGTTCATCTGCACCACAGGCAAGCTGCCCGTGCCCTGGCCCACCC
TCGTGACCACCTTCGGCTACGGCCTGCAATGCTTCGCCCGCTACCCCGACCACATGAAGCTGCACGACTT
CTTCAAGTCCGCCATGCCCGAAGGCTACGTCCAGGAGCGCACCATCTTCTTCAAGGACGACGGCAACTAC
AAGACCCGCGCCGAGGTGAAGTTCGAGGGCGACACCCTGGTGAACCGCATCGAGCTGAAGGGCATCGACT
TCAAGGAGGACGGCAACATCCTGGGGCACAAGCTGGAGTACAACTACAACAGCCACAACGTCTATATCAT
GGCCGACAAGCAGAAGAACGGCATCAAGGTGAACTTCAAGATCCGCCACAACATCGAGGACGGCAGCGTG
CAGCTCGCCGACCACTACCAGCAGAACACCCCAATCGGCGACGGCCCCGTGCTGCTGCCCGACAACCACT
ACCTTAGCTACCAGTCCGCCCTGAGCAAAGACCCCAACGAGAAGCGCGATCACATGGTCCTGCTGGAGTT
CGTGACCGCCGCCGGGATCACTCTCGGCATGGACGAGCTGTACAAGTAACTCGGTACCAAATTCCAGAAA
AGAGGCCTCCCGAAAGGGGGGCCTTTTTTCGTTTTGGTCCAATGGCGGCGCGCCATCGAATGAGGTGCTT
CCTCGCTCACTGACTCGCTGCACGAGGCAGACCTCAGCGCTAGCGGAGTGTATACTGGCTTACTATGTTG
GCACTGATGAGGGTGTCAGTGAAGTGCTTCATGTGGCAGGAGAAAAAAGGCTGCACCGGTGCGTCAGCAG
AATATGTGATACAGGATATATTCCGCTTCCTCGCTCACTGACTCGCTACGCTCGGTCGTTCGACTGCGGC
GAGCGGAAATGGCTTACGAACGGGGCGGAGATTTCCTGGAAGATGCCAGGAAGATACTTAACAGGGAAGT
GAGAGGGCCGCGGCAAAGCCGTTTTTCCATAGGCTCCGCCCCCCTGACAAGCATCACGAAATCTGACGCT
CAAATCAGTGGTGGCGAAACCCGACAGGACTATAAAGATACCAGGCGTTTCCCCCTGGCGGCTCCCTCGT
GCGCTCTCCTGTTCCTGCCTTTCGGTTTACCGGTGTCATTCCGCTGTTATGGCCGCGTTTGTCTCATTCC
ACGCCTGACACTCAGTTCCGGGTAGGCAGTTCGCTCCAAGCTGGACTGTATGCACGAACCCCCCGTTCAG
TCCGACCGCTGCGCCTTATCCGGTAACTATCGTCTTGAGTCCAACCCGGAAAGACATGCAAAAGCACCAC
TGGCAGCAGCCACTGGTAATTGATTTAGAGGAGTTAGTCTTGAAGTCATGCGCCGGTTAAGGCTAAACTG
AAAGGACAAGTTTTGGTGACTGCGCTCCTCCAAGCCAGTTACCTCGGTTCAAAGAGTTGGTAGCTCAGAG
AACCTTCGAAAAACCGCCCTGCAAGGCGGTTTTTTCGTTTTCAGAGCAAGAGATTACGCGCAGACCAAAA
CGATCTCAAGAAGATCATCTTATTAAGGGGTCTGACGCTCAGTGGAACGAAAAATCAATCTAAAGTATAT
ATGAGTAAACTTGGTCTGACAGTTACCTTAGAAAAACTCATCGAGCATCAAATGAAACTGCAATTTATTC
ATATCAGGATTATCAATACCATATTTTTGAAAAAGCCGTTTCTGTAATGAAGGAGAAAACTCACCGAGGC
AGTTCCATAGGATGGCAAGATCCTGGTATCGGTCTGCGATTCCGACTCGTCCAACATCAATACAACCTAT
TAATTTCCCCTCGTCAAAAATAAGGTTATCAAGTGAGAAATCACCATGAGTGACGACTGAATCCGGTGAG
AATGGCAAAAGCTTATGCATTTCTTTCCAGACTTGTTCAACAGGCCAGCCATTACGCTCGTCATCAAAAT
CACTCGCATCAACCAAACCGTTATTCATTCGTGATTGCGCCTGAGCGAGACGAAATACGCGATCGCTGTT
AAAAGGACAATTACAAACAGGAATCGAATGCAACCGGCGCAGGAACACTGCCAGCGCATCAACAATATTT
TCACCTGAATCAGGATATTCTTCTAATACCTGGAATGCTGTTTTCCCGGGGATCGCAGTGGTGAGTAACC
ATGCATCATCAGGAGTACGGATAAAATGCTTGATGGTCGGAAGAGGCATAAATTCCGTCAGCCAGTTTAG
TCTGACCATCTCATCTGTAACATCATTGGCAACGCTACCTTTGCCATGTTTCAGAAACAACTCTGGCGCA
TCGGGCTTCCCATACAATCGATAGATTGTCGCACCTGATTGCCCGACATTATCGCGAGCCCATTTATACC
CATATAAATCAGCATCCATGTTGGAATTTAATCGCGGCCTGGAGCAAGACGTTTCCCGTTGAATATGGCT
CATAACACCCCTTGTATTACTGTTTATGTAAGCAGACAGTTTTATTGTTCATGATGATATATTTTTATCT
TGTGCAATGTACATCAGAGATTTTGAGACACAACCAATTATTGAAGGCCTCCCTAACGGGGGGCCTTTTT
TTGTTTCTGGTCTCCCGCTTAACGATCGTTGGCTGCGACGTACGGTGGAATCTGATTCGTTACCAATTGA
CATGATACGAAACGTACCGTATCGTTAAGGTAG
Features (pLannotate 1.2.2; 7 found; start..end, strand, type, name):
      1..50      +  misc_RNA       sTRSV HHRz: hammerhead ribozyme from the tobacco ringspot virus satellite RNA (Khvorova et al., 2003)
    100..819     +  CDS            EYFP: enhanced YFP mammalian codon-optimized
    907..929     -  rep_origin     RSF ori (fragment): Plasmids containing the RSF 1030 origin of replication can be propagated in E. coli cells that contain additional plasmids with compatible origins.
    946..972     +  misc_feature   bom (fragment): basis of mobility region from pBR322
   1071..1126    -  rep_origin     RSF ori (fragment): Plasmids containing the RSF 1030 origin of replication can be propagated in E. coli cells that contain additional plasmids with compatible origins.
   1214..1759    -  rep_origin     p15A ori: Plasmids containing the medium-copy-number p15A origin of replication can be propagated in E. coli cells that contain a second plasmid with the ColE1 origin.
   1848..2663    -  CDS            KanR: aminoglycoside phosphotransferase; aph(3')-Ia; confers resistance to kanamycin in bacteria or G418 (Geneticin®) in eukaryotes
