[The description below was written by a language model from this plasmid's Addgene catalogue record and pLannotate feature annotations shown in this document.]
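Description:
pAJM.711 is a small (about 2.9 kb) bacterial expression plasmid built on a p15A-Kan backbone that serves as the fluorescent output reporter for the DAPG (2,4-diacetylphloroglucinol) sensor in E. coli "Marionette" strains. It replicates from the p15A origin, listed in the catalogue as low copy, which is compatible with ColE1-type plasmids. Selection is with kanamycin through an aminoglycoside phosphotransferase (KanR) gene. The short RSF ori and bom fragments in the automated annotation are partial matches lying near the p15A region. They most likely reflect sequence similarity rather than separate functional elements.

The synthetic insert, assembled by Gibson cloning, places a yellow fluorescent protein gene under the PPhlF promoter. This promoter is not picked up as a feature in the table. Since the annotated map begins with the ribozyme, the promoter presumably sits in the unannotated stretch after KanR on the circular sequence. A hammerhead ribozyme derived from the tobacco ringspot virus satellite RNA lies immediately upstream of the YFP coding sequence (annotated as EYFP). Such self-cleaving elements are commonly used as insulators that trim the 5′ end of the transcript, so that translation is less dependent on the promoter context.

No PhlF repressor gene is annotated on the plasmid, consistent with its stated use in a Marionette host, which would be expected to supply the regulator. In that arrangement PhlF would repress PPhlF until DAPG relieves the repression, and YFP fluorescence then reports the sensor's response. The plasmid is therefore suited to characterising the induction behaviour of this sensor.
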