Addgene plasmid #108512: pAJM.711
Purpose: PPhlF-YFP Reporter. DAPG sensor for use in Marionette strain.
Depositing lab: Christopher Voigt. Depositing organization: Massachusetts Institute of Technology. Publication: Escherichia coli "Marionette" strains with 12 highly optimized small-molecule sensors. Meyer AJ, Segall-Shapiro TH, Glassey E, Zhang J, Voigt CA. Nat Chem Biol. 2018 Nov 26. pii: 10.1038/s41589-018-0168-3. doi: 10.1038/s41589-018-0168-3. PubMed 30478458.
Backbone
  Vector backbone: p15A-Kan
  Vector type: Bacterial Expression
Growth in bacteria
  Bacterial resistance: Kanamycin, 50 μg/mL
  Growth temperature: 37°C
  Growth strain: NEB Stable
  Copy number: Low Copy
Gene/Insert
  Gene/Insert name: PPhlF-YFP
  Species: Synthetic
  Cloning method: Gibson Cloning
Terms and licenses: Academic/Nonprofit Terms; Industry Terms: Not Available to Industry
Depositor comments: Please visit https://www.biorxiv.org/content/early/2018/04/10/285866 for bioRxiv preprint.
How to cite: pAJM.711 was a gift from Christopher Voigt (Addgene plasmid # 108512 ; http://n2t.net/addgene:108512 ; RRID:Addgene_108512)
